Addgene plasmid #140745: pPIC-mouseKir3.2-mC-S
Purpose: Expression of mouse Kir3.2 fused to mCherry and Streptag II
Depositing lab: Arthur Laganowsky. Depositing organization: Texas A&M University. Publication: Insight into the selectivity of Kir3.2 toward phosphatidylinositides. Qiao P, Liu Y, Zhang T, Benavides A, Laganowsky A. Biochemistry. 2020 May 6. doi: 10.1021/acs.biochem.0c00163. PubMed 32372643.
Backbone
  Vector backbone: pPICZ
  Vector type: Yeast Expression
  Selectable markers: Zeocin
Growth in bacteria
  Bacterial resistance: Bleocin (Zeocin), 50 μg/mL
  Growth temperature: 37°C
  Growth strain: DH5alpha
  Copy number: Unknown
Gene/Insert
  Gene/Insert name: Kir3.2
  Species: M. musculus (mouse)
  Entrez Gene: Kcnj6 (a.k.a. BIR1, GIRK2, KATP2, KCNJ7, Kir3.2, weaver, wv)
  Promoter: AOX1
  Tag / fusion protein: mCherry with Streptag II (C terminal on insert)
  Cloning method: Gibson Cloning
  Sequencing primers: 5′ GCAAATGGCATTCTGACATCC; 3′ 3'AOX1
Terms and licenses: Academic/Nonprofit Terms; Industry Terms: Not Available to Industry
How to cite: pPIC-mouseKir3.2-mC-S was a gift from Arthur Laganowsky (Addgene plasmid # 140745 ; http://n2t.net/addgene:140745 ; RRID:Addgene_140745)
