[The description below was written by a language model from this plasmid's Addgene catalogue record and pLannotate feature annotations shown in this document.]
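Description:
pPIC-mouseKir3.2-mC-S is a yeast expression plasmid built on the pPICZ backbone for producing the mouse G protein-gated inward rectifier potassium channel Kir3.2 (Kcnj6, also called GIRK2) in the methylotrophic yeast Pichia pastoris. The coding region sits downstream of the methanol-inducible AOX1 promoter and is followed by the AOX1 transcription terminator. The feature table annotates the Kcnj6 sequence as a fragment of about 1 kb, suggesting a partial rather than full-length channel, although the catalogue entry does not comment on truncation. The channel is joined through a TEV protease recognition site to mCherry. The record states that a Strep-tag II follows at the C terminus, but this tag is not separately annotated in the feature table. This arrangement lets red fluorescence be used to follow expression, gives an affinity handle for purification, and allows the reporter and tag to be removed by TEV cleavage.

Selection in both hosts relies on a single Sh ble (BleoR) gene conferring Zeocin resistance. It is driven by tandem promoters, the yeast TEF1 promoter and the synthetic bacterial EM7 promoter, and ends with the CYC1 terminator. A high-copy ColE1/pUC-type origin supports propagation in E. coli. No yeast replication origin is annotated, consistent with the pPICZ design, in which the plasmid integrates into the Pichia genome through its AOX1 homology. The AOX1 promoter appears as two fragments at opposite ends of the sequence record, which probably reflects the circular numbering. The intervening short matches to an mVenus fragment look like spurious annotation hits. The associated publication concerns the selectivity of Kir3.2 toward phosphatidylinositide lipids, which fits use of the plasmid to produce purified channel protein for biochemical study.
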