Features (pLannotate 1.2.2; 16 found; start..end, strand, type, name):
      1..531     +  promoter       AOX1 promoter (fragment): Pichia pastoris AOX1; inducible promoter, regulated by methanol
    541..1533    +  CDS            Kcnj6 (fragment): KCNJ6_MOUSE - Also known as Girk2, Kcnj7, W. Experimental evidence at protein level: Swiss-Prot protein existence level 1. This potassium channel is controlled by G proteins. It plays a role in granule cell differentiation, possibly via membrane hyperpolarization. Inward rectifier potassium channels are characterized by a greater tendency to allow potassium to flow into the cell rather than out of it. Their voltage dependence is regulated by the concentration of extracellular potassium; as external potassium is raised, the voltage range of the channel opening shifts to more positive voltages.
   1537..1556    +  CDS            TEV site (fragment): tobacco etch virus (TEV) protease recognition and cleavage site
   1564..2268    +  CDS            mCherry: mCherry is a basic (constitutively fluorescent) red fluorescent protein published in 2004, derived from Discosoma sp.. It is reported to be a very rapidly-maturing monomer with low acid sensitivity.
   2318..2383    +  CDS            AOX1 (fragment): ALOX1_KOMPC - Experimental evidence at protein level: Swiss-Prot protein existence level 1. Major isoform of alcohol oxidase, which catalyzes the oxidation of methanol to formaldehyde and hydrogen peroxide, the first step in the methanol utilization pathway of methylotrophic yeasts. From Komagataella phaffii (strain ATCC 76273 / CBS 7435 / CECT 11047 / NRRL Y-11430 / Wegner 21-1) (Yeast) (Pichia pastoris).
   2387..2633    +  terminator     AOX1 terminator: Pichia pastoris AOX1; transcription terminator for AOX1
   2654..3060    +  promoter       TEF1 promoter: S. cerevisiae TEF1; promoter for EF-1α
   3067..3114    +  promoter       EM7 promoter: synthetic bacterial promoter&nbsp
   3133..3507    +  CDS            BleoR: antibiotic-binding protein; Sh ble from Streptoalloteichus hindustanus; confers resistance to bleomycin, phleomycin, and Zeocin™
   3573..3821    +  terminator     CYC1 terminator: S. cerevisiae CYC1; transcription terminator for CYC1
   3855..3877    +  CDS            VN155(I152L) (fragment): improved N-terminal fragment of mVenus for use in bimolecular fluorescence complementation (BiFC) (Kodama and Hu, 2010)
   3967..3993    +  CDS            VN155(I152L) (fragment): improved N-terminal fragment of mVenus for use in bimolecular fluorescence complementation (BiFC) (Kodama and Hu, 2010)
   4057..4107    +  CDS            VN155(I152L) (fragment): improved N-terminal fragment of mVenus for use in bimolecular fluorescence complementation (BiFC) (Kodama and Hu, 2010)
   4177..4203    +  CDS            VN155(I152L) (fragment): improved N-terminal fragment of mVenus for use in bimolecular fluorescence complementation (BiFC) (Kodama and Hu, 2010)
   4231..4646    +  promoter       AOX1 promoter (fragment): Pichia pastoris AOX1; inducible promoter, regulated by methanol
   4674..5262    -  rep_origin     ori: high-copy-number ColE1/pMB1/pBR322/pUC origin of replication
>Addgene plasmid #140745 | pPIC-mouseKir3.2-mC-S | addgene full sequence | sequence record 296716 | Addgene NGS Result
GTTTAAACGCTGTCTTGGAACCTAATATGACAAAAGCGTGATCTCATCCAAGATGAACTAAGTTTGGTTC
GTTGAAATGCTAACGGCCAGTTGGTCAAAAAGAAACTTCCAAAAGTCGGCATACCGTTTGTCTTGTTTGG
TATTGATTGACGAATGCTCAAAAATAATCTCATTAATGCTTAGCGCAGTCTCTCTATCGCTTCTGAACCC
CGGTGCACCTGTGCCGAAACGCAAATGGGGAAACACCCGCTTTTTGGATGATTATGCATTGTCTCCACAT
TGTATGCTTCCAAGATTCTGGTGGGAATACTGCTGATAGCCTAACGTTCATGATCAAAATTTAACTGTTC
TAACCCCTACTTGACAGCAATATATAAACAGAAGGAAGCTGCCCTGTCTTAAACCTTTTTTTTTATCATC
ATTATTAGCTTACTTTCATAATTGCGACTGGTTCCAATTGACAAGCTTTTGATTTTAACGACTTTTAACG
ACAACTTGAGAAGATCAAAAAACAACTAATTATTCGAAACGAAAATGGCAAAACGTAAGATCCAACGTTA
CGTTCGTAAGGACGGTAAGTGCAATGTGCATCATGGTAATGTAAGAGAAACCTACAGATACCTAACGGAC
ATTTTCACCACTTTGGTGGATTTGAAATGGCGTTTCAACTTATTGATATTTGTTATGGTATACACCGTTA
CGTGGCTATTTTTCGGTATGATTTGGTGGCTAATTGCATATATAAGAGGTGACATGGATCACATCGAAGA
CCCCTCCTGGACTCCATGTGTTACCAATCTAAACGGCTTTGTTTCCGCATTCTTGTTTTCCATCGAAACT
GAGACCACAATTGGTTACGGTTACCGTGTAATTACAGATAAATGCCCAGAGGGTATCATCTTGTTACTAA
TTCAATCCGTTTTAGGCTCCATTGTTAATGCTTTCATGGTCGGTTGCATGTTTGTGAAAATTTCTCAGCC
CAAAAAGAGGGCTGAAACTCTTGTTTTCTCCACACATGCAGTTATATCAATGAGGGATGGCAAGTTATGC
CTGATGTTTCGTGTCGGAGACCTAAGAAATTCACATATAGTGGAAGCAAGTATTAGAGCTAAACTGATAA
AAAGTAAGCAAACATCCGAGGGCGAGTTCATCCCATTGAATCAGTCTGACATTAACGTGGGATACTATAC
TGGCGACGACCGTCTTTTTTTAGTTAGTCCACTTATCATTTCCCACGAAATTAATCAGCAGTCCCCTTTT
TGGGAGATTTCCAAGGCTCAATTGCCTAAGGAAGAACTAGAGATTGTCGTGATTCTTGAAGGCATCGTCG
AAGCCACTGGCATGACGTGCCAAGCACGTTCCTCTTACATCACATCCGAGATACTATGGGGATATAGATT
CACGCCCGTCTTAACCATGGAAGATGGATTCTACGAAGTAGATTATAACAGTTTCCATGAGACCTATGAG
ACGAGTACTCCTTCCCTATCTGCAAAGGAATTGGCTGAACTGGCTAATAGAGCCGAGGGTCCTGGCGAAA
ACCTGTATTTTCAGGGTACTAGTGTCTCTAAGGGAGAAGAGGACAATATGGCTATTATCAAGGAGTTCAT
GAGATTTAAAGTCCATATGGAGGGCTCTGTTAATGGTCATGAATTTGAAATTGAAGGTGAAGGAGAAGGA
AGACCTTATGAGGGAACCCAAACGGCTAAGCTGAAAGTAACTAAAGGCGGCCCACTTCCTTTCGCATGGG
ATATACTGTCTCCACAATTCATGTATGGCTCTAAAGCTTATGTAAAGCACCCCGCCGACATTCCCGATTA
TCTAAAGTTATCCTTTCCCGAGGGATTTAAATGGGAAAGGGTTATGAACTTCGAGGATGGCGGCGTGGTA
ACTGTTACGCAGGACTCCTCCCTTCAAGATGGTGAATTTATTTACAAAGTGAAGCTTCGTGGTACTAATT
TCCCAAGTGACGGTCCTGTGATGCAGAAGAAGACTATGGGTTGGGAAGCTAGTTCCGAGAGGATGTACCC
CGAAGATGGTGCCCTGAAGGGTGAGATTAAGCAACGTCTAAAATTAAAAGACGGCGGTCACTATGACGCT
GAAGTAAAGACCACATATAAGGCAAAAAAGCCCGTCCAGCTTCCTGGCGCCTACAATGTTAATATCAAGT
TGGACATCACCTCCCATAACGAAGATTACACTATCGTCGAGCAATACGAGAGGGCAGAGGGAAGACATTC
CACAGGTGGTATGGACGAGCTATATAAACTCGAGGGCGCTTCCTGGTCACATCCACAGTTTGAGAAATGA
GTTTGTAGCCTTAGACATGACTGTTCCTCAGTTCAAGTTGGGCACTTACGAGAAGACCGGTCTTGCTAGA
TTCTAATCAAGAGGATGTCAGAATGCCATTTGCCTGAGAGATGCAGGCTTCATTTTTGATACTTTTTTAT
TTGTAACCTATATAGTATAGGATTTTTTTTGTCATTTTGTTTCTTCTCGTACGAGCTTGCTCCTGATCAG
CCTATCTCGCAGCTGATGAATATCTTGTGGTAGGGGTTTGGGAAAATCATTCGAGTTTGATGTTTTTCTT
GGTATTTCCCACTCCTCTTCAGAGTACAGAAGATTAAGTGAGACCTTCGTTTGTGCGGATCTCCCACACA
CCATAGCTTCAAAATGTTTCTACTCCTTTTTTACTCTTCCAGATTTTCTCGGACTCCGCGCATCGCCGTA
CCACTTCAAAACACCCAAGCACAGCATACTAAATTTCCCCTCTTTCTTCCTCTAGGGTGTCGTTAATTAC
CCGTACTAAAGGTTTGGAAAAGAAAAAAGAGACCGCCTCGTTTCTTTTTCTTCGTCGAAAAAGGCAATAA
AAATTTTTATCACGTTTCTTTTTCTTGAAAATTTTTTTTTTGATTTTTTTCTCTTTCGATGACCTCCCAT
TGATATTTAAGTTAATAAACGGTCTTCAATTTCTCAAGTTTCAGTTTCATTTTTCTTGTTCTATTACAAC
TTTTTTTACTTCTTGCTCATTAGAAAGAAAGCATAGCAATCTAATCTAAGGGCGGTGTTGACAATTAATC
ATCGGCATAGTATATCGGCATAGTATAATACGACAAGGTGAGGAACTAAACCATGGCCAAGTTGACCAGT
GCCGTTCCGGTGCTCACCGCGCGCGACGTCGCCGGAGCGGTCGAGTTCTGGACCGACCGGCTCGGGTTCT
CCCGGGACTTCGTGGAGGACGACTTCGCCGGTGTGGTCCGGGACGACGTGACCCTGTTCATCAGCGCGGT
CCAGGACCAGGTGGTGCCGGACAACACCCTGGCCTGGGTGTGGGTGCGCGGCCTGGACGAGCTGTACGCC
GAGTGGTCGGAGGTCGTGTCCACGAACTTCCGGGACGCCTCCGGGCCGGCCATGACCGAGATCGGCGAGC
AGCCGTGGGGGCGGGAGTTCGCCCTGCGCGACCCGGCCGGCAACTGCGTGCACTTCGTGGCCGAGGAGCA
GGACTGACACGTCCGACGCGGCCCGACGGGTCCGAGGCCTCGGAGATCCGTCCCCCTTTTCCTTTGTCGA
TATCATGTAATTAGTTATGTCACGCTTACATTCACGCCCTCCCCCCACATCCGCTCTAACCGAAAAGGAA
GGAGTTAGACAACCTGAAGTCTAGGTCCCTATTTATTTTTTTATAGTTATGTTAGTATTAAGAACGTTAT
TTATATTTCAAATTTTTCTTTTTTTTTCTGTACAGACGCGTGTACGCATGTAACATTATACTGAAAACCT
TGCTTGAGAAGGTTTTGGGACGCTCGAAGGCTTTAATTTGCAAGCTGGAGACCAACATGTGAGCAAAAGG
CCAGGGCGACGTAAACGGCCACAAGTTTATGGCCGTGATGACCTGTGTCTTCGTGGTTTGTCTGGTCAAC
CACCGCGGTCTCAGTGGTGTACGGTACAAACCCAAAGCAGCACGACACGGCAACTACAAGACCCGCGCCG
AGGGCATGTTCCCCAAAGCGATACCACTTGAAGCAGTGGTACTGCTTGTGGGTACACTCTGCGGGTGTGA
AGTTCGAGGGCGACACCCTGGTGAACCGCATCGAGCTGAAGGGCATCTTCCAACTCGCTTAATTGCGAGT
TTTTATTTCGTTTATTTCAATTAAGGTAACTAAAAAACTCCTTTTACACATGAAGCAGCACGACTTCTTC
AAGCGTTAAGGGATTTTGGTCATGAGATCAGATCTAACATCCAAAGACGAAAGGTTGAATGAAACCTTTT
TGCCATCCGACATCCACAGGTCCATTCTCACACATAAGTGCCAAACGCAACAGGAGGGGATACACTAGCA
GCAGACCGTTGCAAACGCAGGACCTCCACTCCTCTTCTCCTCAACACCCACTTTTGCCATCGAAAAACCA
GCCCAGTTATTGGGCTTGATTGGAGCTCGCTCATTCCAATTCCTTCTATTAGGCTACTAACACCATGACT
TTATTAGCCTGTCTATCCTGGCCCCCCTGGCGAGGTTCATGTTTGTTTATTTCCGAATGCAACAAGCTCC
GCATTACACCCGAACATCACTCCAGATGAGGGCTTTCTGAGTGTGGGGTCAAATAGTTTCATGTTCCCCA
AATGGCCCAAAACTGACAGTTTAAACCCGTAAAAAGGCCGCGTTGCTGGCGTTTTTCCATAGGCTCCGCC
CCCCTGACGAGCATCACAAAAATCGACGCTCAAGTCAGAGGTGGCGAAACCCGACAGGACTATAAAGATA
CCAGGCGTTTCCCCCTGGAAGCTCCCTCGTGCGCTCTCCTGTTCCGACCCTGCCGCTTACCGGATACCTG
TCCGCCTTTCTCCCTTCGGGAAGCGTGGCGCTTTCTCATAGCTCACGCTGTAGGTATCTCAGTTCGGTGT
AGGTCGTTCGCTCCAAGCTGGGCTGTGTGCACGAACCCCCCGTTCAGCCCGACCGCTGCGCCTTATCCGG
TAACTATCGTCTTGAGTCCAACCCGGTAAGACACGACTTATCGCCACTGGCAGCAGCCACTGGTAACAGG
ATTAGCAGAGCGAGGTATGTAGGCGGTGCTACAGAGTTCTTGAAGTGGTGGCCTAACTACGGCTACACTA
GAAGAACAGTATTTGGTATCTGCGCTCTGCTGAAGCCAGTTACCTTCGGAAAAAGAGTTGGTAGCTCTTG
ATCCGGCAAACAAACCACCGCTGGTAGCGGTGGTTTTTTTGTTTGCAAGCAGCAGATTACGCGCAGAAAA
AAAGGATCTCAAGAAGATCCTTTGATCTTTTCTACGG
